Addgene plasmid #75490: STK10 gRNA (BRDN0001162500)
Purpose: 3rd generation lentiviral gRNA plasmid targeting human STK10
Depositing lab: John Doench & David Root. Depositing organization: Broad Institute. Publication: Optimized sgRNA design to maximize activity and minimize off-target effects of CRISPR-Cas9. Doench JG, Fusi N, Sullender M, Hegde M, Vaimberg EW, Donovan KF, Smith I, Tothova Z, Wilen C, Orchard R, Virgin HW, Listgarten J, Root DE. Nat Biotechnol. 2016 Jan 18. doi: 10.1038/nbt.3437. PubMed 26780180.
Backbone
  Vector backbone: lentiGuide-Puro
  Backbone manufacturer: Zhang Lab (Addgene plasmid # 52963)
  Vector type: Mammalian Expression, Lentiviral, CRISPR
  Selectable markers: Puromycin
Growth in bacteria
  Bacterial resistance: Ampicillin, 100 μg/mL
  Growth temperature: 37°C
  Growth strain: DH5alpha
  Copy number: High Copy
Gene/Insert
  Gene/Insert name: STK10 (alt names: STK10; NM_005990.3)
  gRNA/shRNA sequence: ATTCTGGCATCCATTGACAC
  Species: H. sapiens (human)
  Entrez Gene: STK10 (a.k.a. LOK, PRO2729)
  Promoter: hU6
  Cloning method: Unknown
  Sequencing primers: 5′ U6-F; 3′ pS2-R
Terms and licenses: Academic/Nonprofit Terms; Industry Terms: Not Available to Industry
Depositor comments: The gRNA was designed to target the following Genbank reference sequence(s): NM_005990.3. Note that this plasmid does NOT contain Cas9. It should be used in conjunction with lentiCas9-Blast (Addgene #52962) or otherwise with cell lines already expressing Cas9. Browse the full kinome gRNA library at http://www.addgene.org/pooled-library/broadgpp-human-kinome/ or visit http://www.broadinstitute.org/rnai/public/ for detailed protocols and information.
How to cite: STK10 gRNA (BRDN0001162500) was a gift from John Doench & David Root (Addgene plasmid # 75490 ; http://n2t.net/addgene:75490 ; RRID:Addgene_75490)
