[The description below was written by a language model from this plasmid's Addgene catalogue record and pLannotate feature annotations shown in this document.]
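Description:
STK10 gRNA (BRDN0001162500) is a third-generation lentiviral guide RNA plasmid built on the lentiGuide-Puro backbone and designed to direct Streptococcus pyogenes Cas9 to the human serine/threonine kinase gene STK10 (also known as LOK). In bacteria it is maintained as a high-copy plasmid through a ColE1/pUC-type origin and selected with ampicillin via the β-lactamase gene. An f1 origin, an SV40 origin and poly(A) signal, and remnants of a lac/T7/T3 cloning region are also present in the backbone.

The transfer cassette is framed by an RSV promoter-driven truncated HIV-1 5' LTR and a self-inactivating ΔU3 3' LTR. Because the RSV promoter replaces the native U3, genomic RNA production in packaging cells does not require Tat, and the deleted U3 leaves the integrated provirus without LTR promoter activity. Between the LTRs lie the Ψ packaging signal with a partial gag sequence, the Rev response element for nuclear export of the full-length transcript, and a cPPT/CTS element that aids nuclear import. The human U6 RNA polymerase III promoter drives the STK10-specific spacer fused to the Cas9 gRNA scaffold. Downstream, the EF-1α core promoter with its intron A expresses puromycin N-acetyltransferase for selection of transduced mammalian cells, followed by a WPRE to enhance transcript expression.

The plasmid does not encode Cas9, so it must be paired with a separate Cas9 vector such as lentiCas9-Blast or used in cells that already express Cas9. It belongs to a human kinome gRNA collection built with optimized sgRNA design rules, and it is suited to STK10 knockout in individual experiments.
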