Features (pLannotate 1.2.2; 29 found; start..end, strand, type, name):
     14..80      +  CDS            small t antigen (fragment): SV40 (simian virus 40) small t antigen
    106..317     +  promoter       EF-1α core promoter: core promoter for human elongation factor EF-1α
    318..1256    +  intron         EF-1α intron A: intron upstream of the start codon of human EF-1α
   1278..1877    +  CDS            PuroR (fragment): puromycin N-acetyltransferase; pac from Streptomyces; confers resistance to puromycin
   1893..2481    +  misc_feature   WPRE: woodchuck hepatitis virus posttranscriptional regulatory element
   2532..2551    +  misc_feature   cPPT/CTS (fragment): central polypurine tract and central termination sequence of HIV-1
   2553..2786    +  LTR            3' LTR (ΔU3): self-inactivating 3' long terminal repeat (LTR) from HIV-1
   2864..2985    +  polyA_signal   SV40 poly(A) signal: SV40 polyadenylation signal
   3025..3160    +  rep_origin     SV40 ori: SV40 origin of replication
   3181..3199    -  promoter       T7 promoter: promoter for bacteriophage T7 RNA polymerase
   3207..3362    +  CDS            lacZα (fragment): LacZα fragment of β-galactosidase; lacZ fragment
   3367..3795    +  rep_origin     f1 ori (sequence partly withheld): f1 bacteriophage origin of replication; arrow indicates direction of (+) strand synthesis
   3848..3952    +  promoter       AmpR promoter: bla
   3953..4813    +  CDS            AmpR: β-lactamase; bla; confers resistance to ampicillin, carbenicillin, and related antibiotics
   4984..5572    +  rep_origin     ori: high-copy-number ColE1/pMB1/pBR322/pUC origin of replication
   5755..5847    +  CDS            lacI (fragment): lac repressor; lacI; The lac repressor binds to the lac operator to inhibit transcription in E. coli. This inhibition can be relieved by adding lactose or isopropyl-β-D-thiogalactopyranoside (IPTG).
   5860..5881    +  protein_bind   CAP binding site: CAP binding activates transcription in the presence of cAMP. E. coli catabolite activator protein
   5896..5926    +  promoter       lac promoter: promoter for the E. coli lac operon
   5934..5950    +  protein_bind   lac operator: The lac repressor binds to the lac operator to inhibit transcription in E. coli. This inhibition can be relieved by adding lactose or isopropyl-β-D-thiogalactopyranoside (IPTG). lac repressor encoded by lacI
   5995..6013    +  promoter       T3 promoter: promoter for bacteriophage T3 RNA polymerase
   6041..6267    +  promoter       RSV promoter: Rous sarcoma virus enhancer/promoter
   6268..6448    +  LTR            5' LTR (truncated): truncated 5' long terminal repeat (LTR) from HIV-1
   6495..6620    +  misc_feature   HIV-1 Ψ: packaging signal of human immunodeficiency virus type 1
   6604..6967    +  CDS            HIV-1 gag (fragment): gag protein from human immunodeficiency virus 1; gag
   7113..7346    +  misc_feature   RRE: The Rev response element (RRE) of HIV-1 allows for Rev-dependent mRNA export from the nucleus to the cytoplasm.
   7723..7749    +  CDS            Rev (fragment): human immunodeficiency virus 1 (HIV-1) Rev protein; rev; enhances nuclear export of unspliced and incompletely spliced viral mRNAs
   7753..7993    +  promoter       U6 promoter: RNA polymerase III promoter for human U6 snRNA
   8023..8098    +  misc_RNA       gRNA scaffold: guide RNA scaffold for the Streptococcus pyogenes CRISPR/Cas9 system
   8154..8271    +  misc_feature   cPPT/CTS: central polypurine tract and central termination sequence of HIV-1
>Addgene plasmid #75490 | STK10 gRNA (BRDN0001162500) | addgene full sequence | sequence record 183984 | Addgene Assembled Sequence
CCCGGGTGCAAAGATGGATAAAGTTTTAAACAGAGAGGAATCTTTGCAGCTAATGGACCTTCTAGGTCTT
GAAAGGAGTGGGAATTGGCTCCGGTGCCCGTCAGTGGGCAGAGCGCACATCGCCCACAGTCCCCGAGAAG
TTGGGGGGAGGGGTCGGCAATTGATCCGGTGCCTAGAGAAGGTGGCGCGGGGTAAACTGGGAAAGTGATG
TCGTGTACTGGCTCCGCCTTTTTCCCGAGGGTGGGGGAGAACCGTATATAAGTGCAGTAGTCGCCGTGAA
CGTTCTTTTTCGCAACGGGTTTGCCGCCAGAACACAGGTAAGTGCCGTGTGTGGTTCCCGCGGGCCTGGC
CTCTTTACGGGTTATGGCCCTTGCGTGCCTTGAATTACTTCCACCTGGCTGCAGTACGTGATTCTTGATC
CCGAGCTTCGGGTTGGAAGTGGGTGGGAGAGTTCGAGGCCTTGCGCTTAAGGAGCCCCTTCGCCTCGTGC
TTGAGTTGAGGCCTGGCCTGGGCGCTGGGGCCGCCGCGTGCGAATCTGGTGGCACCTTCGCGCCTGTCTC
GCTGCTTTCGATAAGTCTCTAGCCATTTAAAATTTTTGATGACCTGCTGCGACGCTTTTTTTCTGGCAAG
ATAGTCTTGTAAATGCGGGCCAAGATCTGCACACTGGTATTTCGGTTTTTGGGGCCGCGGGCGGCGACGG
GGCCCGTGCGTCCCAGCGCACATGTTCGGCGAGGCGGGGCCTGCGAGCGCGGCCACCGAGAATCGGACGG
GGGTAGTCTCAAGCTGGCCGGCCTGCTCTGGTGCCTGGCCTCGCGCCGCCGTGTATCGCCCCGCCCTGGG
CGGCAAGGCTGGCCCGGTCGGCACCAGTTGCGTGAGCGGAAAGATGGCCGCTTCCCGGCCCTGCTGCAGG
GAGCTCAAAATGGAGGACGCGGCGCTCGGGAGAGCGGGCGGGTGAGTCACCCACACAAAGGAAAAGGGCC
TTTCCGTCCTCAGCCGTCGCTTCATGTGACTCCACGGAGTACCGGGCGCCGTCCAGGCACCTCGATTAGT
TCTCGAGCTTTTGGAGTACGTCGTCTTTAGGTTGGGGGGAGGGGTTTTATGCGATGGAGTTTCCCCACAC
TGAGTGGGTGGAGACTGAAGTTAGGCCAGCTTGGCACTTGATGTAATTCTCCTTGGAATTTGCCCTTTTT
GAGTTTGGATCTTGGTTCATTCTCAAGCCTCAGACAGTGGTTCAAAGTTTTTTTCTTCCATTTCAGGTGT
CGTGACGTACGGCCACCATGACCGAGTACAAGCCCACGGTGCGCCTCGCCACCCGCGACGACGTCCCCAG
GGCCGTACGCACCCTCGCCGCCGCGTTCGCCGACTACCCCGCCACGCGCCACACCGTCGATCCGGACCGC
CACATCGAGCGGGTCACCGAGCTGCAAGAACTCTTCCTCACGCGCGTCGGGCTCGACATCGGCAAGGTGT
GGGTCGCGGACGACGGCGCCGCCGTGGCGGTCTGGACCACGCCGGAGAGCGTCGAAGCGGGGGCGGTGTT
CGCCGAGATCGGCCCGCGCATGGCCGAGTTGAGCGGTTCCCGGCTGGCCGCGCAGCAACAGATGGAAGGC
CTCCTGGCGCCGCACCGGCCCAAGGAGCCCGCGTGGTTCCTGGCCACCGTCGGAGTCTCGCCCGACCACC
AGGGCAAGGGTCTGGGCAGCGCCGTCGTGCTCCCCGGAGTGGAGGCGGCCGAGCGCGCCGGGGTGCCCGC
CTTCCTGGAGACCTCCGCGCCCCGCAACCTCCCCTTCTACGAGCGGCTCGGCTTCACCGTCACCGCCGAC
GTCGAGGTGCCCGAAGGACCGCGCACCTGGTGCATGACCCGCAAGCCCGGTGCCTGAACGCGTTAAGTCG
ACAATCAACCTCTGGATTACAAAATTTGTGAAAGATTGACTGGTATTCTTAACTATGTTGCTCCTTTTAC
GCTATGTGGATACGCTGCTTTAATGCCTTTGTATCATGCTATTGCTTCCCGTATGGCTTTCATTTTCTCC
TCCTTGTATAAATCCTGGTTGCTGTCTCTTTATGAGGAGTTGTGGCCCGTTGTCAGGCAACGTGGCGTGG
TGTGCACTGTGTTTGCTGACGCAACCCCCACTGGTTGGGGCATTGCCACCACCTGTCAGCTCCTTTCCGG
GACTTTCGCTTTCCCCCTCCCTATTGCCACGGCGGAACTCATCGCCGCCTGCCTTGCCCGCTGCTGGACA
GGGGCTCGGCTGTTGGGCACTGACAATTCCGTGGTGTTGTCGGGGAAATCATCGTCCTTTCCTTGGCTGC
TCGCCTGTGTTGCCACCTGGATTCTGCGCGGGACGTCCTTCTGCTACGTCCCTTCGGCCCTCAATCCAGC
GGACCTTCCTTCCCGCGGCCTGCTGCCGGCTCTGCGGCCTCTTCCGCGTCTTCGCCTTCGCCCTCAGACG
AGTCGGATCTCCCTTTGGGCCGCCTCCCCGCGTCGACTTTAAGACCAATGACTTACAAGGCAGCTGTAGA
TCTTAGCCACTTTTTAAAAGAAAAGGGGGGACTGGAAGGGCTAATTCACTCCCAACGAAGACAAGATCTG
CTTTTTGCTTGTACTGGGTCTCTCTGGTTAGACCAGATCTGAGCCTGGGAGCTCTCTGGCTAACTAGGGA
ACCCACTGCTTAAGCCTCAATAAAGCTTGCCTTGAGTGCTTCAAGTAGTGTGTGCCCGTCTGTTGTGTGA
CTCTGGTAACTAGAGATCCCTCAGACCCTTTTAGTCAGTGTGGAAAATCTCTAGCAGTACGTATAGTAGT
TCATGTCATCTTATTATTCAGTATTTATAACTTGCAAAGAAATGAATATCAGAGAGTGAGAGGAACTTGT
TTATTGCAGCTTATAATGGTTACAAATAAAGCAATAGCATCACAAATTTCACAAATAAAGCATTTTTTTC
ACTGCATTCTAGTTGTGGTTTGTCCAAACTCATCAATGTATCTTATCATGTCTGGCTCTAGCTATCCCGC
CCCTAACTCCGCCCATCCCGCCCCTAACTCCGCCCAGTTCCGCCCATTCTCCGCCCCATGGCTGACTAAT
TTTTTTTATTTATGCAGAGGCCGAGGCCGCCTCGGCCTCTGAGCTATTCCAGAAGTAGTGAGGAGGCTTT
TTTGGAGGCCTAGGGACGTACCCAATTCGCCCTATAGTGAGTCGTATTACGCGCGCTCACTGGCCGTCGT
TTTACAACGTCGTGACTGGGAAAACCCTGGCGTTACCCAACTTAATCGCCTTGCAGCACATCCCCCTTTC
GCCAGCTGGCGTAATAGCGAAGAGGCCCGCACCGATCGCCCTTCCCAACAGTTGCGCAGCCTGAATGGCG
AATGGG
[124 nt withheld, positions 3367-3490]
C
[91 nt withheld, positions 3492-3582]
A
[49 nt withheld, positions 3584-3632]
CCTTTGACGTTGGAGTCCACGTTCTTT
[37 nt withheld, positions 3660-3696]
ACCCTATCTCGGTCTATTCTTTTGATTTATAAGGGATTTTGCCGATTTCGGCCTATTGGTTAAAAAATGA
GCTGATTTAACAAAAATTTAACGCGAATTTTAACAAAATATTAACGCTTACAATTTAGGTGGCACTTTTC
GGGGAAATGTGCGCGGAACCCCTATTTGTTTATTTTTCTAAATACATTCAAATATGTATCCGCTCATGAG
ACAATAACCCTGATAAATGCTTCAATAATATTGAAAAAGGAAGAGTATGAGTATTCAACATTTCCGTGTC
GCCCTTATTCCCTTTTTTGCGGCATTTTGCCTTCCTGTTTTTGCTCACCCAGAAACGCTGGTGAAAGTAA
AAGATGCTGAAGATCAGTTGGGTGCACGAGTGGGTTACATCGAACTGGATCTCAACAGCGGTAAGATCCT
TGAGAGTTTTCGCCCCGAAGAACGTTTTCCAATGATGAGCACTTTTAAAGTTCTGCTATGTGGCGCGGTA
TTATCCCGTATTGACGCCGGGCAAGAGCAACTCGGTCGCCGCATACACTATTCTCAGAATGACTTGGTTG
AGTACTCACCAGTCACAGAAAAGCATCTTACGGATGGCATGACAGTAAGAGAATTATGCAGTGCTGCCAT
AACCATGAGTGATAACACTGCGGCCAACTTACTTCTGACAACGATCGGAGGACCGAAGGAGCTAACCGCT
TTTTTGCACAACATGGGGGATCATGTAACTCGCCTTGATCGTTGGGAACCGGAGCTGAATGAAGCCATAC
CAAACGACGAGCGTGACACCACGATGCCTGTAGCAATGGCAACAACGTTGCGCAAACTATTAACTGGCGA
ACTACTTACTCTAGCTTCCCGGCAACAATTAATAGACTGGATGGAGGCGGATAAAGTTGCAGGACCACTT
CTGCGCTCGGCCCTTCCGGCTGGCTGGTTTATTGCTGATAAATCTGGAGCCGGTGAGCGTGGGTCTCGCG
GTATCATTGCAGCACTGGGGCCAGATGGTAAGCCCTCCCGTATCGTAGTTATCTACACGACGGGGAGTCA
GGCAACTATGGATGAACGAAATAGACAGATCGCTGAGATAGGTGCCTCACTGATTAAGCATTGGTAACTG
TCAGACCAAGTTTACTCATATATACTTTAGATTGATTTAAAACTTCATTTTTAATTTAAAAGGATCTAGG
TGAAGATCCTTTTTGATAATCTCATGACCAAAATCCCTTAACGTGAGTTTTCGTTCCACTGAGCGTCAGA
CCCCGTAGAAAAGATCAAAGGATCTTCTTGAGATCCTTTTTTTCTGCGCGTAATCTGCTGCTTGCAAACA
AAAAAACCACCGCTACCAGCGGTGGTTTGTTTGCCGGATCAAGAGCTACCAACTCTTTTTCCGAAGGTAA
CTGGCTTCAGCAGAGCGCAGATACCAAATACTGTTCTTCTAGTGTAGCCGTAGTTAGGCCACCACTTCAA
GAACTCTGTAGCACCGCCTACATACCTCGCTCTGCTAATCCTGTTACCAGTGGCTGCTGCCAGTGGCGAT
AAGTCGTGTCTTACCGGGTTGGACTCAAGACGATAGTTACCGGATAAGGCGCAGCGGTCGGGCTGAACGG
GGGGTTCGTGCACACAGCCCAGCTTGGAGCGAACGACCTACACCGAACTGAGATACCTACAGCGTGAGCT
ATGAGAAAGCGCCACGCTTCCCGAAGGGAGAAAGGCGGACAGGTATCCGGTAAGCGGCAGGGTCGGAACA
GGAGAGCGCACGAGGGAGCTTCCAGGGGGAAACGCCTGGTATCTTTATAGTCCTGTCGGGTTTCGCCACC
TCTGACTTGAGCGTCGATTTTTGTGATGCTCGTCAGGGGGGCGGAGCCTATGGAAAAACGCCAGCAACGC
GGCCTTTTTACGGTTCCTGGCCTTTTGCTGGCCTTTTGCTCACATGTTCTTTCCTGCGTTATCCCCTGAT
TCTGTGGATAACCGTATTACCGCCTTTGAGTGAGCTGATACCGCTCGCCGCAGCCGAACGACCGAGCGCA
GCGAGTCAGTGAGCGAGGAAGCGGAAGAGCGCCCAATACGCAAACCGCCTCTCCCCGCGCGTTGGCCGAT
TCATTAATGCAGCTGGCACGACAGGTTTCCCGACTGGAAAGCGGGCAGTGAGCGCAACGCAATTAATGTG
AGTTAGCTCACTCATTAGGCACCCCAGGCTTTACACTTTATGCTTCCGGCTCGTATGTTGTGTGGAATTG
TGAGCGGATAACAATTTCACACAGGAAACAGCTATGACCATGATTACGCCAAGCGCGCAATTAACCCTCA
CTAAAGGGAACAAAAGCTGGAGCTGCAAGCTTAATGTAGTCTTATGCAATACTCTTGTAGTCTTGCAACA
TGGTAACGATGAGTTAGCAACATGCCTTACAAGGAGAGAAAAAGCACCGTGCATGCCGATTGGTGGAAGT
AAGGTGGTACGATCGTGCCTTATTAGGAAGGCAACAGACGGGTCTGACATGGATTGGACGAACCACTGAA
TTGCCGCATTGCAGAGATATTGTATTTAAGTGCCTAGCTCGATACATAAACGGGTCTCTCTGGTTAGACC
AGATCTGAGCCTGGGAGCTCTCTGGCTAACTAGGGAACCCACTGCTTAAGCCTCAATAAAGCTTGCCTTG
AGTGCTTCAAGTAGTGTGTGCCCGTCTGTTGTGTGACTCTGGTAACTAGAGATCCCTCAGACCCTTTTAG
TCAGTGTGGAAAATCTCTAGCAGTGGCGCCCGAACAGGGACTTGAAAGCGAAAGGGAAACCAGAGGAGCT
CTCTCGACGCAGGACTCGGCTTGCTGAAGCGCGCACGGCAAGAGGCGAGGGGCGGCGACTGGTGAGTACG
CCAAAAATTTTGACTAGCGGAGGCTAGAAGGAGAGAGATGGGTGCGAGAGCGTCAGTATTAAGCGGGGGA
GAATTAGATCGCGATGGGAAAAAATTCGGTTAAGGCCAGGGGGAAAGAAAAAATATAAATTAAAACATAT
AGTATGGGCAAGCAGGGAGCTAGAACGATTCGCAGTTAATCCTGGCCTGTTAGAAACATCAGAAGGCTGT
AGACAAATACTGGGACAGCTACAACCATCCCTTCAGACAGGATCAGAAGAACTTAGATCATTATATAATA
CAGTAGCAACCCTCTATTGTGTGCATCAAAGGATAGAGATAAAAGACACCAAGGAAGCTTTAGACAAGAT
AGAGGAAGAGCAAAACAAAAGTAAGACCACCGCACAGCAAGCGGCCGCTGATCTTCAGACCTGGAGGAGG
AGATATGAGGGACAATTGGAGAAGTGAATTATATAAATATAAAGTAGTAAAAATTGAACCATTAGGAGTA
GCACCCACCAAGGCAAAGAGAAGAGTGGTGCAGAGAGAAAAAAGAGCAGTGGGAATAGGAGCTTTGTTCC
TTGGGTTCTTGGGAGCAGCAGGAAGCACTATGGGCGCAGCGTCAATGACGCTGACGGTACAGGCCAGACA
ATTATTGTCTGGTATAGTGCAGCAGCAGAACAATTTGCTGAGGGCTATTGAGGCGCAACAGCATCTGTTG
CAACTCACAGTCTGGGGCATCAAGCAGCTCCAGGCAAGAATCCTGGCTGTGGAAAGATACCTAAAGGATC
AACAGCTCCTGGGGATTTGGGGTTGCTCTGGAAAACTCATTTGCACCACTGCTGTGCCTTGGAATGCTAG
TTGGAGTAATAAATCTCTGGAACAGATTTGGAATCACACGACCTGGATGGAGTGGGACAGAGAAATTAAC
AATTACACAAGCTTAATACACTCCTTAATTGAAGAATCGCAAAACCAGCAAGAAAAGAATGAACAAGAAT
TATTGGAATTAGATAAATGGGCAAGTTTGTGGAATTGGTTTAACATAACAAATTGGCTGTGGTATATAAA
ATTATTCATAATGATAGTAGGAGGCTTGGTAGGTTTAAGAATAGTTTTTGCTGTACTTTCTATAGTGAAT
AGAGTTAGGCAGGGATATTCACCATTATCGTTTCAGACCCACCTCCCAACCCCGAGGGGACCCAGAGAGG
GCCTATTTCCCATGATTCCTTCATATTTGCATATACGATACAAGGCTGTTAGAGAGATAATTAGAATTAA
TTTGACTGTAAACACAAAGATATTAGTACAAAATACGTGACGTAGAAAGTAATAATTTCTTGGGTAGTTT
GCAGTTTTAAAATTATGTTTTAAAATGGACTATCATATGCTTACCGTAACTTGAAAGTATTTCGATTTCT
TGGCTTTATATATCTTGTGGAAAGGACGAAACACCGATTCTGGCATCCATTGACACGTTTTAGAGCTAGA
AATAGCAAGTTAAAATAAGGCTAGTCCGTTATCAACTTGAAAAAGTGGCACCGAGTCGGTGCTTTTTTAA
GCTTGGCGTAACTAGATCTTGAGACAAATGGCAGTATTCATCCACAATTTTAAAAGAAAAGGGGGGATTG
GGGGGTACAGTGCAGGGGAAAGAATAGTAGACATAATAGCAACAGACATACAAACTAAAGAATTACAAAA
ACAAATTACAAAAATTCAAAATTTTCGGGTTTATTACAGGGACAGCAGAGATCCACTTTGGCGCCGGCTC
GAGGGGG
