>Addgene plasmid #75490 | STK10 gRNA (BRDN0001162500) | depositor partial sequence | sequence record 142950 | Target Sequence
ATTCTGGCATCCATTGACAC
