>Addgene plasmid #75490 | STK10 gRNA (BRDN0001162500) | addgene partial sequence | sequence record 183983 | hU6-F
AGAAAGTAATAATTTCTTGGGTAGTTTGCAGTTTTAAAATTATGTTTTAAAATGGACTATCATATGCTTA
CCGTAACTTGAAAGTATTTCGATTTCTTGGCTTTATATATCTTGTGGAAAGGACGAAACACCGATTCTGG
CATCCATTGACACGTTTTAGAGCTAGAAATAGCAAGTTAAAATAAGGCTAGTCCGTTATCAACTTGAAAA
AGTGGCACCGAGTCGGTGCTTTTTTAAGCTTGGCGTAACTAGATCTTGAGACAAATGGCAGTATTCATCC
ACAATTTTAAAAGAAAAGGGGGGATTGGGGGGTACAGTGCAGGGGAAAGAATAGTAGACATAATAGCAAC
AGACATACAAACTAAAGAATTACAAAAACAAATTACAAAAATTCAAAATTTTCGGGTTTATTACAGGGAC
AGCAGAGATCCACTTTGGCGCCGGCTCGAGGGGGCCCGGGTGCAAAGATGGATAAAGTTTTAAACAGAGA
GGAATCTTTGCAGCTAATGGACCTTCTAGGTCTTGAAAGGAGTGGGAATTGGCTCCGGTGCCCGTCAGTG
GGCAGAGCGC
